Addgene plasmid #116080: CMV-TO-nTVMVPhcZ-2A-ZhccTVMVP
Purpose: Expresses an engineered TVMV protease
Depositing lab: Michael Elowitz. Depositing organization: California Institute of Technology. Publication: Programmable protein circuits in living cells. Gao XJ, Chong LS, Kim MS, Elowitz MB. Science. 2018 Sep 21;361(6408):1252-1258. doi: 10.1126/science.aat5062. PubMed 30237357.
Backbone
  Vector backbone: CMV-TO-FlpIn
  Vector type: Mammalian Expression
Growth in bacteria
  Bacterial resistance: Ampicillin, 100 μg/mL
  Growth temperature: 37°C
  Growth strain: DH5alpha
  Copy number: High Copy
Gene/Insert
  Gene/Insert name: nTVMVPhcZ-2A-ZhccTVMVP
  Species: Synthetic
  Cloning method: Gibson Cloning
Terms and licenses: Academic/Nonprofit Terms; Industry Terms: Not Available to Industry
How to cite: CMV-TO-nTVMVPhcZ-2A-ZhccTVMVP was a gift from Michael Elowitz (Addgene plasmid # 116080 ; http://n2t.net/addgene:116080 ; RRID:Addgene_116080)
