[The description below was written by a language model from this plasmid's Addgene catalogue record and pLannotate feature annotations shown in this document.]
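Description:
CMV-TO-nTVMVPhcZ-2A-ZhccTVMVP is a 6.3 kb mammalian expression plasmid built on the CMV-TO-FlpIn backbone and carrying a synthetic insert that encodes an engineered tobacco vein mottling virus (TVMV) protease. It is propagated in E. coli as a high-copy plasmid through a ColE1/pUC-type origin, with selection by ampicillin (β-lactamase under its own promoter). A partial f1 origin and remnants of lac regulatory sequence are also present from the backbone.

Expression is driven by the human CMV immediate-early enhancer and promoter. This is followed directly by two short tet operator matches, the "TO" arrangement, which normally allows repression by Tet repressor and induction with tetracycline or doxycycline in cells that express the repressor. Transcription terminates at a bGH polyadenylation signal. The annotation software recognises the coding region only as a single stretch of homology to the TVMV polyprotein (the NIa protease region). The insert name, however, suggests a split design: an N-terminal protease fragment and a C-terminal fragment, each apparently fused to a "Z" element, plausibly dimerising leucine zippers, and separated by a 2A peptide so that both halves come from one transcript and can reassemble into active enzyme. The record does not spell out this architecture or what "hc" denotes, so it remains an inference.

Downstream of the expression cassette, an FRT site sits immediately ahead of a promoterless hygromycin resistance gene with an SV40 poly(A) signal. This is the typical Flp-In arrangement, in which Flp-mediated integration at a genomic FRT landing site activates hygromycin resistance and yields single-copy stable lines. The plasmid was made for work on programmable protein circuits in living cells.
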