Features (pLannotate 1.2.2; 22 found; start..end, strand, type, name):
     33..56      +  polyA_signal   bGH poly(A) signal (fragment): bovine growth hormone polyadenylation signal
     60..81      +  promoter       SV40 promoter (fragment): SV40 enhancer and early promoter
    102..335     +  rep_origin     f1 ori (fragment) (sequence partly withheld): f1 bacteriophage origin of replication; arrow indicates direction of (+) strand synthesis
    340..387     +  protein_bind   FRT: FLP-mediated recombination occurs in the 8-bp core sequence TCTAGAAA (Turan and Bode, 2011). FLP recombinase from the Saccharomyces cerevisiae 2μ plasmid
    395..1417    +  CDS            HygR: aminoglycoside phosphotransferase from E. coli; aph(4)-Ia; confers resistance to hygromycin
   1427..1552    +  CDS            ble (fragment): BLE_KLEPN - Experimental evidence at protein level: Swiss-Prot protein existence level 1. Binding protein with a strong affinity to the bleomycin family of antibiotics. Binds to CL990; an antimitotic-antibiotic compound. From Klebsiella pneumoniae.
   1547..1668    +  polyA_signal   SV40 poly(A) signal: SV40 polyadenylation signal
   1741..1757    -  protein_bind   lac operator: The lac repressor binds to the lac operator to inhibit transcription in E. coli. This inhibition can be relieved by adding lactose or isopropyl-β-D-thiogalactopyranoside (IPTG). lac repressor encoded by lacI
   1765..1795    -  promoter       lac promoter: promoter for the E. coli lac operon
   1810..1831    -  protein_bind   CAP binding site: CAP binding activates transcription in the presence of cAMP. E. coli catabolite activator protein
   1844..1936    -  CDS            lacI (fragment): lac repressor; lacI; The lac repressor binds to the lac operator to inhibit transcription in E. coli. This inhibition can be relieved by adding lactose or isopropyl-β-D-thiogalactopyranoside (IPTG).
   2119..2707    -  rep_origin     ori: high-copy-number ColE1/pMB1/pBR322/pUC origin of replication
   2878..3738    -  CDS            AmpR: β-lactamase; bla; confers resistance to ampicillin, carbenicillin, and related antibiotics
   3739..3843    -  promoter       AmpR promoter: bla
   3902..3954    -  misc_feature   bom (fragment): basis of mobility region from pBR322
   4104..4483    +  enhancer       CMV enhancer: human cytomegalovirus immediate early enhancer
   4484..4687    +  promoter       CMV promoter: human cytomegalovirus (CMV) immediate early promoter
   4689..4708    +  promoter       PLtetO-1 promoter (fragment): modified phage lambda PL promoter with tet operator sites (Lutz and Bujard, 1997)
   4710..4729    +  promoter       PLtetO-1 promoter (fragment): modified phage lambda PL promoter with tet operator sites (Lutz and Bujard, 1997)
   4737..4770    +  promoter       TRE3GV promoter (fragment): 3rd-generation Tet-responsive promoter that can be activated by binding of Tet-On® 3G, optimized for retroviral and lentiviral vectors
   4869..5933    +  CDS            POLG_TVMV (fragment): Experimental evidence at protein level: Swiss-Prot protein existence level 1. [Nuclear inclusion protein A]: has RNA-binding and proteolytic activities. From Tobacco vein mottling virus (TVMV).
   6045..17      +  polyA_signal   bGH poly(A) signal (across the origin): bovine growth hormone polyadenylation signal
>Addgene plasmid #116080 | CMV-TO-nTVMVPhcZ-2A-ZhccTVMVP | addgene full sequence | sequence record 224920 | Addgene NGS Result
TGCGGTGGGCTCTATGGAGATCTATCGATGTTCTGGGGATGCGGTGGGCTCTATGGCTTCTGAGGCGGAA
AGAACCAGCTGGGGCTCTAGGGGGTATCCCC
[124 nt withheld, positions 102-225]
C
[91 nt withheld, positions 227-317]
AGGGTGATGGTTCACGTACCTAGAAGTTCCTATTCCGAAGTTCCTATTCTCTAGAAAGTATAGGAACTTC
CTTGGCCAAAAAGCCTGAACTCACCGCGACGTCTGTCGAGAAGTTTCTGATCGAAAAGTTCGACAGCGTC
TCCGACCTGATGCAGCTCTCGGAGGGCGAAGAATCTCGTGCTTTCAGCTTCGATGTAGGAGGGCGTGGAT
ATGTCCTGCGGGTAAATAGCTGCGCCGATGGTTTCTACAAAGATCGTTATGTTTATCGGCACTTTGCATC
GGCCGCGCTCCCGATTCCGGAAGTGCTTGACATTGGGGAATTCAGCGAGAGCCTGACCTATTGCATCTCC
CGCCGTGCACAGGGTGTCACGTTGCAAGACCTGCCTGAAACCGAACTGCCCGCTGTTCTGCAGCCGGTCG
CGGAGGCCATGGATGCGATCGCTGCGGCCGATCTTAGCCAGACGAGCGGGTTCGGCCCATTCGGACCGCA
AGGAATCGGTCAATACACTACATGGCGTGATTTCATATGCGCGATTGCTGATCCCCATGTGTATCACTGG
CAAACTGTGATGGACGACACCGTCAGTGCGTCCGTCGCGCAGGCTCTCGATGAGCTGATGCTTTGGGCCG
AGGACTGCCCCGAAGTCCGGCACCTCGTGCACGCGGATTTCGGCTCCAACAATGTCCTGACGGACAATGG
CCGCATAACAGCGGTCATTGACTGGAGCGAGGCGATGTTCGGGGATTCCCAATACGAGGTCGCCAACATC
TTCTTCTGGAGGCCGTGGTTGGCTTGTATGGAGCAGCAGACGCGCTACTTCGAGCGGAGGCATCCGGAGC
TTGCAGGATCGCCGCGGCTCCGGGCGTATATGCTCCGCATTGGTCTTGACCAACTCTATCAGAGCTTGGT
TGACGGCAATTTCGATGATGCAGCTTGGGCGCAGGGTCGATGCGACGCAATCGTCCGATCCGGAGCCGGG
ACTGTCGGGCGTACACAAATCGCCCGCAGAAGCGCGGCCGTCTGGACCGATGGCTGTGTAGAAGTACTCG
CCGATAGTGGAAACCGACGCCCCAGCACTCGTCCGAGGGCAAAGGAATAGCACGTACTACGAGATTTCGA
TTCCACCGCCGCCTTCTATGAAAGGTTGGGCTTCGGAATCGTTTTCCGGGACGCCGGCTGGATGATCCTC
CAGCGCGGGGATCTCATGCTGGAGTTCTTCGCCCACCCCAACTTGTTTATTGCAGCTTATAATGGTTACA
AATAAAGCAATAGCATCACAAATTTCACAAATAAAGCATTTTTTTCACTGCATTCTAGTTGTGGTTTGTC
CAAACTCATCAATGTATCTTATCATGTCTGTATACCGTCGACCTCTAGCTAGAGCTTGGCGTAATCATGG
TCATAGCTGTTTCCTGTGTGAAATTGTTATCCGCTCACAATTCCACACAACATACGAGCCGGAAGCATAA
AGTGTAAAGCCTGGGGTGCCTAATGAGTGAGCTAACTCACATTAATTGCGTTGCGCTCACTGCCCGCTTT
CCAGTCGGGAAACCTGTCGTGCCAGCTGCATTAATGAATCGGCCAACGCGCGGGGAGAGGCGGTTTGCGT
ATTGGGCGCTCTTCCGCTTCCTCGCTCACTGACTCGCTGCGCTCGGTCGTTCGGCTGCGGCGAGCGGTAT
CAGCTCACTCAAAGGCGGTAATACGGTTATCCACAGAATCAGGGGATAACGCAGGAAAGAACATGTGAGC
AAAAGGCCAGCAAAAGGCCAGGAACCGTAAAAAGGCCGCGTTGCTGGCGTTTTTCCATAGGCTCCGCCCC
CCTGACGAGCATCACAAAAATCGACGCTCAAGTCAGAGGTGGCGAAACCCGACAGGACTATAAAGATACC
AGGCGTTTCCCCCTGGAAGCTCCCTCGTGCGCTCTCCTGTTCCGACCCTGCCGCTTACCGGATACCTGTC
CGCCTTTCTCCCTTCGGGAAGCGTGGCGCTTTCTCATAGCTCACGCTGTAGGTATCTCAGTTCGGTGTAG
GTCGTTCGCTCCAAGCTGGGCTGTGTGCACGAACCCCCCGTTCAGCCCGACCGCTGCGCCTTATCCGGTA
ACTATCGTCTTGAGTCCAACCCGGTAAGACACGACTTATCGCCACTGGCAGCAGCCACTGGTAACAGGAT
TAGCAGAGCGAGGTATGTAGGCGGTGCTACAGAGTTCTTGAAGTGGTGGCCTAACTACGGCTACACTAGA
AGAACAGTATTTGGTATCTGCGCTCTGCTGAAGCCAGTTACCTTCGGAAAAAGAGTTGGTAGCTCTTGAT
CCGGCAAACAAACCACCGCTGGTAGCGGTGGTTTTTTTGTTTGCAAGCAGCAGATTACGCGCAGAAAAAA
AGGATCTCAAGAAGATCCTTTGATCTTTTCTACGGGGTCTGACGCTCAGTGGAACGAAAACTCACGTTAA
GGGATTTTGGTCATGAGATTATCAAAAAGGATCTTCACCTAGATCCTTTTAAATTAAAAATGAAGTTTTA
AATCAATCTAAAGTATATATGAGTAAACTTGGTCTGACAGTTACCAATGCTTAATCAGTGAGGCACCTAT
CTCAGCGATCTGTCTATTTCGTTCATCCATAGTTGCCTGACTCCCCGTCGTGTAGATAACTACGATACGG
GAGGGCTTACCATCTGGCCCCAGTGCTGCAATGATACCGCGAGACCCACGCTCACCGGCTCCAGATTTAT
CAGCAATAAACCAGCCAGCCGGAAGGGCCGAGCGCAGAAGTGGTCCTGCAACTTTATCCGCCTCCATCCA
GTCTATTAATTGTTGCCGGGAAGCTAGAGTAAGTAGTTCGCCAGTTAATAGTTTGCGCAACGTTGTTGCC
ATTGCTACAGGCATCGTGGTGTCACGCTCGTCGTTTGGTATGGCTTCATTCAGCTCCGGTTCCCAACGAT
CAAGGCGAGTTACATGATCCCCCATGTTGTGCAAAAAAGCGGTTAGCTCCTTCGGTCCTCCGATCGTTGT
CAGAAGTAAGTTGGCCGCAGTGTTATCACTCATGGTTATGGCAGCACTGCATAATTCTCTTACTGTCATG
CCATCCGTAAGATGCTTTTCTGTGACTGGTGAGTACTCAACCAAGTCATTCTGAGAATAGTGTATGCGGC
GACCGAGTTGCTCTTGCCCGGCGTCAATACGGGATAATACCGCGCCACATAGCAGAACTTTAAAAGTGCT
CATCATTGGAAAACGTTCTTCGGGGCGAAAACTCTCAAGGATCTTACCGCTGTTGAGATCCAGTTCGATG
TAACCCACTCGTGCACCCAACTGATCTTCAGCATCTTTTACTTTCACCAGCGTTTCTGGGTGAGCAAAAA
CAGGAAGGCAAAATGCCGCAAAAAAGGGAATAAGGGCGACACGGAAATGTTGAATACTCATACTCTTCCT
TTTTCAATATTATTGAAGCATTTATCAGGGTTATTGTCTCATGAGCGGATACATATTTGAATGTATTTAG
AAAAATAAACAAATAGGGGTTCCGCGCACATTTCCCCGAAAAGTGCCACCTGACGTCGACGGATCGGGAG
ATCTCCCGATCCCCTATGGTGCACTCTCAGTACAATCTGCTCTGATGCCGCATAGTTAAGCCAGTATCTG
CTCCCTGCTTGTGTGTTGGAGGTCGCTGAGTAGTGCGCGAGCAAAATTTAAGCTACAACAAGGCAAGGCT
TGACCGACAATTGCATGAAGAATCTGCTTAGGGTTAGGCGTTTTGCGCTGCTTCGTACGGGCCAGATATA
CGCGTTGACATTGATTATTGACTAGTTATTAATAGTAATCAATTACGGGGTCATTAGTTCATAGCCCATA
TATGGAGTTCCGCGTTACATAACTTACGGTAAATGGCCCGCCTGGCTGACCGCCCAACGACCCCCGCCCA
TTGACGTCAATAATGACGTATGTTCCCATAGTAACGCCAATAGGGACTTTCCATTGACGTCAATGGGTGG
AGTATTTACGGTAAACTGCCCACTTGGCAGTACATCAAGTGTATCATATGCCAAGTACGCCCCCTATTGA
CGTCAATGACGGTAAATGGCCCGCCTGGCATTATGCCCAGTACATGACCTTATGGGACTTTCCTACTTGG
CAGTACATCTACGTATTAGTCATCGCTATTACCATGGTGATGCGGTTTTGGCAGTACATCAATGGGCGTG
GATAGCGGTTTGACTCACGGGGATTTCCAAGTCTCCACCCCATTGACGTCAATGGGAGTTTGTTTTGGCA
CCAAAATCAACGGGACTTTCCAAAATGTCGTAACAACTCCGCCCCATTGACGCAAATGGGCGGTAGGCGT
GTACGGTGGGAGGTCTATATAAGCAGAGCTCTCCCTATCAGTGATAGAGATCTCCCTATCAGTGATAGAG
ATCGTCGACGAGCTCGTTTAGTGAACCGTCAGATCGCCTGGAGACGCCATCCACGCTGTTTTGACCTCCA
TAGAAGACACCGGGACCGATCCAGCCTCCGGACTCTAGCGTTTAAACTTAAGCTTCGCCACCATGGGATC
CTCAAAAGCACTCCTGAAGGGAGTCCGCGACTTTAATCCTATATCAGCGTGTGTATGTTTGCTTGAAAAC
TCCTCTGATGGGCATTCAGAAAGGCTTTTTGGTATTGGGTTTGGTCCCTACATAATAGCAAACCAACACC
TGTTTCGACGCAATAACGGCGAGCTTACGATTAAGACGATGCACGGGGAATTTAAAGTGAAAAACAGCAC
ACAATTGCAAATGAAACCCGTCGAAGGGAGAGACATCATTGTAATAAAGATGGCAAAGGATTTCCCACCC
TTTCCGCAGAAATTGAAATTCCGGCAACCTACTATAAAGGATCGAGTTTGTATGGTTTCTACGAACTTTC
AGCAAGGCTCTGGCAGCAGCGACGAGATGGAGGAGTGTAGTCAGCACCTTGGCGGAGGTGGCAGCGCGCT
TAAGAAGGAACTTCAAGCAAACAAAAAAGAGTTGGCCCAACTGAAGTGGGAGTTGCAGGCGCTCAAAAAG
GAGCTCGCCCAGACCGGTGAAGGTCGGGGGAGTTTGCTTACCTGTGGCGATGTCGAGGAGAATCCAGGGC
CCGGGGAGCAACTCGAAAAGAAGCTGCAAGCGTTGGAGAAGAAGCTCGCACAACTTGAATGGAAAAATCA
GGCACTGGAAAAGAAACTGGCTCAAGGTGGCGGAGGATCTGATGAGATGGAAGAGTGCTCCCAACATTTG
GGAGGGTCAGGGAGCAAATCAGTCTCCTCCCTCGTGTCCGAATCCTCTCACATCGTTCACAAGGAAGATA
CCAGTTTCTGGCAGCATTGGATTACCACAAAAGACGGGCAGTGCGGCTCACCGCTGGTGTCTATCATTGA
CGGGAACATTCTGGGAATCCACTCCCTGACACACACCACTAACGGCTCAAACTATTTCGTTGAGTTCCCA
GAGAAGTTCGTAGCTACATATCTGGACGCTGCGGACGGCTGGTGCAAGAACTGGAAATTCAACGCGGACA
AGATTTCATGGGGTAGTTTCACGCTTGTCGAAGACGCGCCCGAGGACGACTTTATGGCGAAAAAAACCGT
GGCTGCTATTATGGATAGCTAGCTCGAGGAGGGCCCGAACAAAAACTCATCTCAGAAGAGGATCTGAATA
GCGCCGTCGACCATCATCATAATCATCATTGAGTTTAAACCCGCTGATCAGCCTCGACTGTGCCTTCTAG
TTGCCAGCCATCTGTTGTTTGCCCCTCCCCCGTGCCTTCCTTGACCCTGGAAGGTGCCACTCCCACTGTC
CTTTCCTAATAAAATGAGGAAATTGCATCGCATTGTCTGAGTAGGTGTCATTCTATTCTGGGGGGTGGGG
TGGGGCAGGACAGCAAGGGGGAGGATTGGGAAGACAATAGCAGGCATGCTGGGGA
